>Addgene plasmid #136422 | pAEM7 | addgene full sequence | sequence record 271191 | Addgene NGS Result
AGATCTCGATCCCGCGAAATTAATACGACTCACTATAGGGGAATTGTGAGCGGATAACAATTCCCCTCTA
GAAATAATTTTGTTTAACTTTAAGAAGGAGATATACCATGAAACACCACCACCACCACCACCACCACGGT
GGTCTGGTTCCGCGTGGTTCCCATGGC
[489 nt withheld, positions 168-656]
CCCTATGCCTCCGCCAGCGAGGTGGAGGGCGGGATCCGCGGGGAGGTGGTACGCATCGACCGGGCTTTCG
GCAACGTATGGACCAACATACCCACCCACTTGATTGGCTCGATGCTGCAGGACGGGGAGCGACTGGAAGT
CAAGATCGAAGCCCTCAGCGACACGGTGCTCGAGCTGCCCTTCTGCAAAACCTTCGGCGAGGTCGACGAG
GGGCAGCCACTGCTGTACCTCAACAGTCGGGGCCGGCTTGCCCTCGGGCTCAACCAGTCCAACTTCATCG
AGAAGTGGCCTGTCGTACCCGGTGACAGCATCACCGTCTCCCCAAGGGTCCCCGATAGTAACCTGGGCCC
GGTGCTCGGGTAGCTGACAAGCTTGCGGCCGCACTCGAGCACCACCACCACCACCACTGAGATCCGGCTG
CTAACAAAGCCCGAAAGGAAGCTGAGTTGGCTGCTGCCACCGCTGAGCAATAACTAGCATAACCCCTTGG
GGCCTCTAAACGGGTCTTGAGGGGTTTTTTGCTGAAAGGAGGAACTATATCCGGATTGGCGAATGGG
[124 nt withheld, positions 1214-1337]
C
[91 nt withheld, positions 1339-1429]
A
[49 nt withheld, positions 1431-1479]
CCTTTGACGTTGGAGTCCACGTTCTTT
[37 nt withheld, positions 1507-1543]
ACCCTATCTCGGTCTATTCTTTTGATTTATAAGGGATTTTGCCGATTTCGGCCTATTGGTTAAAAAATGA
GCTGATTTAACAAAAATTTAACGCGAATTTTAACAAAATATTAACGCTTACAATTTAGGTGGCACTTTTC
GGGGAAATGTGCGCGGAACCCCTATTTGTTTATTTTTCTAAATACATTCAAATATGTATCCGCTCATGAA
TTAATTCTTAGAAAAACTCATCGAGCATCAAATGAAACTGCAATTTATTCATATCAGGATTATCAATACC
ATATTTTTGAAAAAGCCGTTTCTGTAATGAAGGAGAAAACTCACCGAGGCAGTTCCATAGGATGGCAAGA
TCCTGGTATCGGTCTGCGATTCCGACTCGTCCAACATCAATACAACCTATTAATTTCCCCTCGTCAAAAA
TAAGGTTATCAAGTGAGAAATCACCATGAGTGACGACTGAATCCGGTGAGAATGGCAAAAGTTTATGCAT
TTCTTTCCAGACTTGTTCAACAGGCCAGCCATTACGCTCGTCATCAAAATCACTCGCATCAACCAAACCG
TTATTCATTCGTGATTGCGCCTGAGCGAGACGAAATACGCGATCGCTGTTAAAAGGACAATTACAAACAG
GAATCGAATGCAACCGGCGCAGGAACACTGCCAGCGCATCAACAATATTTTCACCTGAATCAGGATATTC
TTCTAATACCTGGAATGCTGTTTTCCCGGGGATCGCAGTGGTGAGTAACCATGCATCATCAGGAGTACGG
ATAAAATGCTTGATGGTCGGAAGAGGCATAAATTCCGTCAGCCAGTTTAGTCTGACCATCTCATCTGTAA
CATCATTGGCAACGCTACCTTTGCCATGTTTCAGAAACAACTCTGGCGCATCGGGCTTCCCATACAATCG
ATAGATTGTCGCACCTGATTGCCCGACATTATCGCGAGCCCATTTATACCCATATAAATCAGCATCCATG
TTGGAATTTAATCGCGGCCTAGAGCAAGACGTTTCCCGTTGAATATGGCTCATAACACCCCTTGTATTAC
TGTTTATGTAAGCAGACAGTTTTATTGTTCATGACCAAAATCCCTTAACGTGAGTTTTCGTTCCACTGAG
CGTCAGACCCCGTAGAAAAGATCAAAGGATCTTCTTGAGATCCTTTTTTTCTGCGCGTAATCTGCTGCTT
GCAAACAAAAAAACCACCGCTACCAGCGGTGGTTTGTTTGCCGGATCAAGAGCTACCAACTCTTTTTCCG
AAGGTAACTGGCTTCAGCAGAGCGCAGATACCAAATACTGTCCTTCTAGTGTAGCCGTAGTTAGGCCACC
ACTTCAAGAACTCTGTAGCACCGCCTACATACCTCGCTCTGCTAATCCTGTTACCAGTGGCTGCTGCCAG
TGGCGATAAGTCGTGTCTTACCGGGTTGGACTCAAGACGATAGTTACCGGATAAGGCGCAGCGGTCGGGC
TGAACGGGGGGTTCGTGCACACAGCCCAGCTTGGAGCGAACGACCTACACCGAACTGAGATACCTACAGC
GTGAGCTATGAGAAAGCGCCACGCTTCCCGAAGGGAGAAAGGCGGACAGGTATCCGGTAAGCGGCAGGGT
CGGAACAGGAGAGCGCACGAGGGAGCTTCCAGGGGGAAACGCCTGGTATCTTTATAGTCCTGTCGGGTTT
CGCCACCTCTGACTTGAGCGTCGATTTTTGTGATGCTCGTCAGGGGGGCGGAGCCTATGGAAAAACGCCA
GCAACGCGGCCTTTTTACGGTTCCTGGCCTTTTGCTGGCCTTTTGCTCACATGTTCTTTCCTGCGTTATC
CCCTGATTCTGTGGATAACCGTATTACCGCCTTTGAGTGAGCTGATACCGCTCGCCGCAGCCGAACGACC
GAGCGCAGCGAGTCAGTGAGCGAGGAAGCGGAAGAGCGCCTGATGCGGTATTTTCTCCTTACGCATCTGT
GCGGTATTTCACACCGCAATGGTGCACTCTCAGTACAATCTGCTCTGATGCCGCATAGTTAAGCCAGTAT
ACACTCCGCTATCGCTACGTGACTGGGTCATGGCTGCGCCCCGACACCCGCCAACACCCGCTGACGCGCC
CTGACGGGCTTGTCTGCTCCCGGCATCCGCTTACAGACAAGCTGTGACCGTCTCCGGGAGCTGCATGTGT
CAGAGGTTTTCACCGTCATCACCGAAACGCGCGAGGCAGCTGCGGTAAAGCTCATCAGCGTGGTCGTGAA
GCGATTCACAGATGTCTGCCTGTTCATCCGCGTCCAGCTCGTTGAGTTTCTCCAGAAGCGTTAATGTCTG
GCTTCTGATAAAGCGGGCCATGTTAAGGGCGGTTTTTTCCTGTTTGGTCACTGATGCCTCCGTGTAAGGG
GGATTTCTGTTCATGGGGGTAATGATACCGATGAAACGAGAGAGGATGCTCACGATACGGGTTACTGATG
ATGAACATGCCCGGTTACTGGAACGTTGTGAGGGTAAACAACTGGCGGTATGGATGCGGCGGGACCAGAG
AAAAATCACTCAGGGTCAATGCCAGCGCTTCGTTAATACAGATGTAGGTGTTCCACAGGGTAGCCAGCAG
CATCCTGCGATGCAGATCCGGAACATAATGGTGCAGGGCGCTGACTTCCGCGTTTCCAGACTTTACGAAA
CACGGAAACCGAAGACCATTCATGTTGTTGCTCAGGTCGCAGACGTTTTGCAGCAGCAGTCGCTTCACGT
TCGCTCGCGTATCGGTGATTCATTCTGCTAACCAGTAAGGCAACCCCGCCAGCCTAGCCGGGTCCTCAAC
GACAGGAGCACGATCATGCGCACCCGTGGGGCCGCCATGCCGGCGATAATGGCCTGCTTCTCGCCGAAAC
GTTTGGTGGCGGGACCAGTGACGAAGGCTTGAGCGAGGGCGTGCAAGATTCCGAATACCGCAAGCGACAG
GCCGATCATCGTCGCGCTCCAGCGAAAGCGGTCCTCGCCGAAAATGACCCAGAGCGCTGCCGGCACCTGT
CCTACGAGTTGCATGATAAAGAAGACAGTCATAAGTGCGGCGACGATAGTCATGCCCCGCGCCCACCGGA
AGGAGCTGACTGGGTTGAAGGCTCTCAAGGGCATCGGTCGAGATCCCGGTGCCTAATGAGTGAGCTAACT
TACATTAATTGCGTTGCGCTCACTGCCCGCTTTCCAGTCGGGAAACCTGTCGTGCCAGCTGCATTAATGA
ATCGGCCAACGCGCGGGGAGAGGCGGTTTGCGTATTGGGCGCCAGGGTGGTTTTTCTTTTCACCAGTGAG
ACGGGCAACAGCTGATTGCCCTTCACCGCCTGGCCCTGAGAGAGTTGCAGCAAGCGGTCCACGCTGGTTT
GCCCCAGCAGGCGAAAATCCTGTTTGATGGTGGTTAACGGCGGGATATAACATGAGCTGTCTTCGGTATC
GTCGTATCCCACTACCGAGATATCCGCACCAACGCGCAGCCCGGACTCGGTAATGGCGCGCATTGCGCCC
AGCGCCATCTGATCGTTGGCAACCAGCATCGCAGTGGGAACGATGCCCTCATTCAGCATTTGCATGGTTT
GTTGAAAACCGGACATGGCACTCCAGTCGCCTTCCCGTTCCGCTATCGGCTGAATTTGATTGCGAGTGAG
ATATTTATGCCAGCCAGCCAGACGCAGACGCGCCGAGACAGAACTTAATGGGCCCGCTAACAGCGCGATT
TGCTGGTGACCCAATGCGACCAGATGCTCCACGCCCAGTCGCGTACCGTCTTCATGGGAGAAAATAATAC
TGTTGATGGGTGTCTGGTCAGAGACATCAAGAAATAACGCCGGAACATTAGTGCAGGCAGCTTCCACAGC
AATGGCATCCTGGTCATCCAGCGGATAGTTAATGATCAGCCCACTGACGCGTTGCGCGAGAAGATTGTGC
ACCGCCGCTTTACAGGCTTCGACGCCGCTTCGTTCTACCATCGACACCACCACGCTGGCACCCAGTTGAT
CGGCGCGAGATTTAATCGCCGCGACAATTTGCGACGGCGCGTGCAGGGCCAGACTGGAGGTGGCAACGCC
AATCAGCAACGACTGTTTGCCCGCCAGTTGTTGTGCCACGCGGTTGGGAATGTAATTCAGCTCCGCCATC
GCCGCTTCCACTTTTTCCCGCGTTTTCGCAGAAACGTGGCTGGCCTGGTTCACCACGCGGGAAACGGTCT
GATAAGAGACACCGGCATACTCTGCGACATCGTATAACGTTACTGGTTTCACATTCACCACCCTGAATTG
ACTCTCTTCCGGGCGCTATCATGCCATACCGCGAAAGGTTTTGCGCCATTCGATGGTGTCCGGGATCTCG
ACGCTCTCCCTTATGCGACTCCTGCATTAGGAAGCAGCCCAGTAGTAGGTTGAGGCCGTTGAGCACCGCC
GCCGCAAGGAATGGTGCATGCAAGGAGATGGCGCCCAACAGTCCCCCGGCCACGGGGCCTGCCACCATAC
CCACGCCGAAACAAGCGCTCATGAGCCCGAAGTGGCGAGCCCGATCTTCCCCATCGGTGATGTCGGCGAT
ATAGGCGCCAGCAACCGCACCTGTGGCGCCGGTGATGCCGGCCACGATGCGTCCGGCGTAGAGGATCG
Features (pLannotate 1.2.2; 20 found; start..end, strand, type, name):
     21..39      +  promoter       T7 promoter: promoter for bacteriophage T7 RNA polymerase
     40..64      +  protein_bind   lac operator: The lac repressor binds to the lac operator to inhibit transcription in E. coli. This inhibition can be relieved by adding lactose or isopropyl-β-D-thiogalactopyranoside (IPTG). lac repressor encoded by lacI
     79..101     +  RBS            RBS: efficient ribosome binding site from bacteriophage T7 gene 10 (Olins and Rangwala, 1989)
    114..137     +  CDS            9xHis (fragment): 9xHis affinity tag
    168..1016    +  CDS            salL (sequence partly withheld): SALL_SALTO - Experimental evidence at protein level: Swiss-Prot protein existence level 1. Involved in the biosynthesis of the proteosome inhibitor salinosporamide A (SalA). Catalyzes the halogenation of S-adenosyl-L- methionine (SAM) with chloride to generate 5'-chloro-5'-deoxyadenosine (5'-CIDA) and L-methionine. It can also use bromide and iodide, producing halogenated 5'-deoxyadenosine (5'-XDA) and L-methionine, however no halogenase activity is detected in the presence of fluoride. From Salinispora tropica (strain ATCC BAA-916 / DSM 44818 / CNB-440).
   1046..1063    +  CDS            9xHis (fragment): 9xHis affinity tag
   1073..1122    +  CDS            SET1 (fragment): solubility-enhancement tag derived from T7 phage gene 10B
   1130..1177    +  terminator     T7 terminator: transcription terminator for bacteriophage T7 RNA polymerase
   1214..1642    +  rep_origin     f1 ori (sequence partly withheld): f1 bacteriophage origin of replication; arrow indicates direction of (+) strand synthesis
   1695..1752    +  promoter       AmpR promoter (fragment): bla
   1761..2576    -  CDS            KanR: aminoglycoside phosphotransferase; aph(3')-Ia; confers resistance to kanamycin in bacteria or G418 (Geneticin®) in eukaryotes
   2698..3286    +  rep_origin     ori: high-copy-number ColE1/pMB1/pBR322/pUC origin of replication
   3472..3611    -  misc_feature   bom: basis of mobility region from pBR322
   3713..3904    -  CDS            rop: Rop protein, which maintains plasmids at low copy number; rop
   3921..4301    +  CDS            YPB1_ECOLX: Protein predicted: Swiss-Prot protein existence level 4. From Escherichia coli.
   4373..4664    -  CDS            TcR (fragment): tetracycline efflux protein; tet; confers resistance to tetracycline
   4679..4700    -  protein_bind   CAP binding site: CAP binding activates transcription in the presence of cAMP. E. coli catabolite activator protein
   4713..5795    -  CDS            lacI: lac repressor; lacI; The lac repressor binds to the lac operator to inhibit transcription in E. coli. This inhibition can be relieved by adding lactose or isopropyl-β-D-thiogalactopyranoside (IPTG).
   5796..5873    -  promoter       lacI promoter: lacI
   5881..6160    -  CDS            TcR (fragment): tetracycline efflux protein; tet; confers resistance to tetracycline
