[The description below was written by a language model from this plasmid's Addgene catalogue record and pLannotate feature annotations shown in this document.]
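Description:
pAEM7 is a bacterial expression plasmid in which the salL gene from the marine actinomycete Salinispora tropica CNB-440 has been cloned into the pHIS8 backbone, a pET-style T7 expression vector. It is propagated in E. coli under kanamycin selection (an aph(3')-Ia KanR cassette) and replicates from a ColE1/pMB1-type origin accompanied by the bom site and the rop gene, which holds copy number down, consistent with the low-copy designation in the catalogue. An f1 origin is also present, along with remnants of a tetracycline resistance gene that appear to be nonfunctional backbone fragments. The catalogue lists an approximate total size of 8 kb, whereas the sequenced record is about 6.2 kb, so the catalogue figures should be read as rough estimates.

The expression cassette consists of a T7 promoter with an adjacent lac operator, the phage T7 gene 10 ribosome binding site, an N-terminal polyhistidine tag (His8 per the record), and the roughly 850 bp salL coding sequence inserted between NcoI and HindIII sites, followed by a T7 terminator. A plasmid-borne lacI gene supplies repressor, so transcription is kept off until induction with IPTG in a host that provides T7 RNA polymerase. A second short His-tag fragment is annotated downstream of salL, but the record does not indicate whether it is translated. SalL is a SAM-dependent chlorinase that converts S-adenosyl-L-methionine and chloride into 5'-chloro-5'-deoxyadenosine and L-methionine, a step in biosynthesis of the proteasome inhibitor salinosporamide A. It also accepts bromide and iodide but not fluoride. The construct is suited to overproducing His-tagged SalL for affinity purification and subsequent biochemical characterization.
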