Addgene plasmid #136422: pAEM7
Purpose: salL gene from S. tropica CNB-440 ligated into pHIS8
Depositing lab: Bradley Moore. Depositing organization: University of California, San Diego (UCSD). Publication: Discovery and characterization of a marine bacterial SAM-dependent chlorinase. Eustaquio AS, Pojer F, Noel JP, Moore BS. Nat Chem Biol. 2008 Jan;4(1):69-74. doi: 10.1038/nchembio.2007.56. Epub 2007 Dec 2. PubMed 18059261.
Backbone
  Vector backbone: pHIS8
  Backbone size w/o insert (bp): 7000
  Total vector size (bp): 8000
  Vector type: Bacterial Expression
Growth in bacteria
  Bacterial resistance: Kanamycin, 50 μg/mL
  Growth temperature: 37°C
  Growth strain: DH5alpha
  Copy number: Low Copy
Gene/Insert
  Gene/Insert name: salL
  Species: Salinispora tropica CNB440
  Insert size (bp): 852
  Promoter: T7
  Tag / fusion protein: His8 tag (N terminal on insert)
  Cloning method: Restriction Enzyme; 5′ cloning site NcoI (unknown if destroyed); 3′ cloning site HindIII (unknown if destroyed)
  Sequencing primers: 5′ T7; 3′ T7-term
Terms and licenses: Academic/Nonprofit Terms; Industry Terms: Not Available to Industry
How to cite: pAEM7 was a gift from Bradley Moore (Addgene plasmid # 136422 ; http://n2t.net/addgene:136422 ; RRID:Addgene_136422)
